>Addgene plasmid #219095 | SFFV-NR5A2-Brd 128 | addgene full sequence | sequence record 448916 | Addgene NGS Result
ATTTATGCAGAGGCCGAGGCCGCCTCGGCCTCTGAGCTATTCCAGAAGTAGTGAGGAGGCTTTTTTGGAG
GCCTAGGGACGTACCCAATTCGCCCTATAGTGAGTCGTATTACGCGCGCTCACTGGCCGTCGTTTTACAA
CGTCGTGACTGGGAAAACCCTGGCGTTACCCAACTTAATCGCCTTGCAGCACATCCCCCTTTCGCCAGCT
GGCGTAATAGCGAAGAGGCCCGCACCGATCGCCCTTCCCAACAGTTGCGCAGCCTGAATGGCGAATGGG
[124 nt withheld, positions 280-403]
C
[91 nt withheld, positions 405-495]
A
[49 nt withheld, positions 497-545]
CCTTTGACGTTGGAGTCCACGTTCTTT
[37 nt withheld, positions 573-609]
ACCCTATCTCGGTCTATTCTTTTGATTTATAAGGGATTTTGCCGATTTCGGCCTATTGGTTAAAAAATGA
GCTGATTTAACAAAAATTTAACGCGAATTTTAACAAAATATTAACGCTTACAATTTAGGTGGCACTTTTC
GGGGAAATGTGCGCGGAACCCCTATTTGTTTATTTTTCTAAATACATTCAAATATGTATCCGCTCATGAG
ACAATAACCCTGATAAATGCTTCAATAATATTGAAAAAGGAAGAGTATGAGTATTCAACATTTCCGTGTC
GCCCTTATTCCCTTTTTTGCGGCATTTTGCCTTCCTGTTTTTGCTCACCCAGAAACGCTGGTGAAAGTAA
AAGATGCTGAAGATCAGTTGGGTGCACGAGTGGGTTACATCGAACTGGATCTCAACAGCGGTAAGATCCT
TGAGAGTTTTCGCCCCGAAGAACGTTTTCCAATGATGAGCACTTTTAAAGTTCTGCTATGTGGCGCGGTA
TTATCCCGTATTGACGCCGGGCAAGAGCAACTCGGTCGCCGCATACACTATTCTCAGAATGACTTGGTTG
AGTACTCACCAGTCACAGAAAAGCATCTTACGGATGGCATGACAGTAAGAGAATTATGCAGTGCTGCCAT
AACCATGAGTGATAACACTGCGGCCAACTTACTTCTGACAACGATCGGAGGACCGAAGGAGCTAACCGCT
TTTTTGCACAACATGGGGGATCATGTAACTCGCCTTGATCGTTGGGAACCGGAGCTGAATGAAGCCATAC
CAAACGACGAGCGTGACACCACGATGCCTGTAGCAATGGCAACAACGTTGCGCAAACTATTAACTGGCGA
ACTACTTACTCTAGCTTCCCGGCAACAATTAATAGACTGGATGGAGGCGGATAAAGTTGCAGGACCACTT
CTGCGCTCGGCCCTTCCGGCTGGCTGGTTTATTGCTGATAAATCTGGAGCCGGTGAGCGTGGGTCTCGCG
GTATCATTGCAGCACTGGGGCCAGATGGTAAGCCCTCCCGTATCGTAGTTATCTACACGACGGGGAGTCA
GGCAACTATGGATGAACGAAATAGACAGATCGCTGAGATAGGTGCCTCACTGATTAAGCATTGGTAACTG
TCAGACCAAGTTTACTCATATATACTTTAGATTGATTTAAAACTTCATTTTTAATTTAAAAGGATCTAGG
TGAAGATCCTTTTTGATAATCTCATGACCAAAATCCCTTAACGTGAGTTTTCGTTCCACTGAGCGTCAGA
CCCCGTAGAAAAGATCAAAGGATCTTCTTGAGATCCTTTTTTTCTGCGCGTAATCTGCTGCTTGCAAACA
AAAAAACCACCGCTACCAGCGGTGGTTTGTTTGCCGGATCAAGAGCTACCAACTCTTTTTCCGAAGGTAA
CTGGCTTCAGCAGAGCGCAGATACCAAATACTGTTCTTCTAGTGTAGCCGTAGTTAGGCCACCACTTCAA
GAACTCTGTAGCACCGCCTACATACCTCGCTCTGCTAATCCTGTTACCAGTGGCTGCTGCCAGTGGCGAT
AAGTCGTGTCTTACCGGGTTGGACTCAAGACGATAGTTACCGGATAAGGCGCAGCGGTCGGGCTGAACGG
GGGGTTCGTGCACACAGCCCAGCTTGGAGCGAACGACCTACACCGAACTGAGATACCTACAGCGTGAGCT
ATGAGAAAGCGCCACGCTTCCCGAAGGGAGAAAGGCGGACAGGTATCCGGTAAGCGGCAGGGTCGGAACA
GGAGAGCGCACGAGGGAGCTTCCAGGGGGAAACGCCTGGTATCTTTATAGTCCTGTCGGGTTTCGCCACC
TCTGACTTGAGCGTCGATTTTTGTGATGCTCGTCAGGGGGGCGGAGCCTATGGAAAAACGCCAGCAACGC
GGCCTTTTTACGGTTCCTGGCCTTTTGCTGGCCTTTTGCTCACATGTTCTTTCCTGCGTTATCCCCTGAT
TCTGTGGATAACCGTATTACCGCCTTTGAGTGAGCTGATACCGCTCGCCGCAGCCGAACGACCGAGCGCA
GCGAGTCAGTGAGCGAGGAAGCGGAAGAGCGCCCAATACGCAAACCGCCTCTCCCCGCGCGTTGGCCGAT
TCATTAATGCAGCTGGCACGACAGGTTTCCCGACTGGAAAGCGGGCAGTGAGCGCAACGCAATTAATGTG
AGTTAGCTCACTCATTAGGCACCCCAGGCTTTACACTTTATGCTTCCGGCTCGTATGTTGTGTGGAATTG
TGAGCGGATAACAATTTCACACAGGAAACAGCTATGACCATGATTACGCCAAGCGCGCAATTAACCCTCA
CTAAAGGGAACAAAAGCTGGAGCTGCAAGCTTAATGTAGTCTTATGCAATACTCTTGTAGTCTTGCAACA
TGGTAACGATGAGTTAGCAACATGCCTTACAAGGAGAGAAAAAGCACCGTGCATGCCGATTGGTGGAAGT
AAGGTGGTACGATCGTGCCTTATTAGGAAGGCAACAGACGGGTCTGACATGGATTGGACGAACCACTGAA
TTGCCGCATTGCAGAGATATTGTATTTAAGTGCCTAGCTCGATACATAAACGGGTCTCTCTGGTTAGACC
AGATCTGAGCCTGGGAGCTCTCTGGCTAACTAGGGAACCCACTGCTTAAGCCTCAATAAAGCTTGCCTTG
AGTGCTTCAAGTAGTGTGTGCCCGTCTGTTGTGTGACTCTGGTAACTAGAGATCCCTCAGACCCTTTTAG
TCAGTGTGGAAAATCTCTAGCAGTGGCGCCCGAACAGGGACTTGAAAGCGAAAGGGAAACCAGAGGAGCT
CTCTCGACGCAGGACTCGGCTTGCTGAAGCGCGCACGGCAAGAGGCGAGGGGCGGCGACTGGTGAGTACG
CCAAAAATTTTGACTAGCGGAGGCTAGAAGGAGAGAGATGGGTGCGAGAGCGTCAGTATTAAGCGGGGGA
GAATTAGATCGCGATGGGAAAAAATTCGGTTAAGGCCAGGGGGAAAGAAAAAATATAAATTAAAACATAT
AGTATGGGCAAGCAGGGAGCTAGAACGATTCGCAGTTAATCCTGGCCTGTTAGAAACATCAGAAGGCTGT
AGACAAATACTGGGACAGCTACAACCATCCCTTCAGACAGGATCAGAAGAACTTAGATCATTATATAATA
CAGTAGCAACCCTCTATTGTGTGCATCAAAGGATAGAGATAAAAGACACCAAGGAAGCTTTAGACAAGAT
AGAGGAAGAGCAAAACAAAAGTAAGACCACCGCACAGCAAGCGGCCGCTGATCTTCAGACCTGGAGGAGG
AGATATGAGGGACAATTGGAGAAGTGAATTATATAAATATAAAGTAGTAAAAATTGAACCATTAGGAGTA
GCACCCACCAAGGCAAAGAGAAGAGTGGTGCAGAGAGAAAAAAGAGCAGTGGGAATAGGAGCTTTGTTCC
TTGGGTTCTTGGGAGCAGCAGGAAGCACTATGGGCGCAGCGTCAATGACGCTGACGGTACAGGCCAGACA
ATTATTGTCTGGTATAGTGCAGCAGCAGAACAATTTGCTGAGGGCTATTGAGGCGCAACAGCATCTGTTG
CAACTCACAGTCTGGGGCATCAAGCAGCTCCAGGCAAGAATCCTGGCTGTGGAAAGATACCTAAAGGATC
AACAGCTCCTGGGGATTTGGGGTTGCTCTGGAAAACTCATTTGCACCACTGCTGTGCCTTGGAATGCTAG
TTGGAGTAATAAATCTCTGGAACAGATTTGGAATCACACGACCTGGATGGAGTGGGACAGAGAAATTAAC
AATTACACAAGCTTAATACACTCCTTAATTGAAGAATCGCAAAACCAGCAAGAAAAGAATGAACAAGAAT
TATTGGAATTAGATAAATGGGCAAGTTTGTGGAATTGGTTTAACATAACAAATTGGCTGTGGTATATAAA
ATTATTCATAATGATAGTAGGAGGCTTGGTAGGTTTAAGAATAGTTTTTGCTGTACTTTCTATAGTGAAT
AGAGTTAGGCAGGGATATTCACCATTATCGTTTCAGACCCACCTCCCAACCCCGAGGGGACCCGACAGGC
CCGAAGGAATAGAAGAAGAAGGTGGAGAGAGAGACAGAGACAGATCCATTCGATTAGTGAACGGATCTCG
ACGGTATCGGTTAACTTTTAAAAGAAAAGGGGGGATTGGGGGGTACAGTGCAGGGGAAAGAATAGTAGAC
ATAATAGCAACAGACATACAAACTAAAGAATTACAAAAACAAATTACAAAAATTCAAAATTTTATCGATC
ACGAGACTAGCCTCGAGCTGGCTGCAGTAACGCCATTTTGCAAGGCATGGAAAAATACCAAACCAAGAAT
AGAGAAGTTCAGATCAAGGGCGGGTACATGAAAATAGCTAACGTTGGGCCAAACAGGATATCTGCGGTGA
GCAGTTTCGGCCCCGGCCCGGGGCCAAGAACAGATGGTCACCGCAGTTTCGGCCCCGGCCCGAGGCCAAG
AACAGATGGTCCCCAGATATGGCCCAACCCTCAGCAGTTTCTTAAGACCCATCAGATGTTTCCAGGCTCC
CCCAAGGACCTGAAATGACCCTGCGCCTTATTTGAATTAACCAATCAGCCTGCTTCTCGCTTCTGTTCGC
GCGCTTCTGCTTCCCGAGCTCTATAAAAGAGCTCACAACCCCTCACTCGGCGCGCCAGTCCTCCGACAGA
CTGAGTCGGCCGGTCGAATCAAGCTTATCGATACCGTCGACGGATCCGCTAGCCCGCGGTTCGAAATGTC
TTCTAATTCAGATACTGGGGATTTACAAGAGTCTTTAAAGCACGGACTTACACCTATTGTGTCTCAATTT
AAAATGGTGAATTACTCCTATGATGAAGATCTGGAAGAGCTTTGTCCCGTGTGTGGAGATAAAGTGTCTG
GGTACCATTATGGGCTCCTCACCTGTGAAAGCTGCAAGGGATTTTTTAAGCGAACAGTCCAAAATAATAA
AAGGTACACATGTATAGAAAACCAGAACTGCCAAATTGACAAAACACAGAGAAAGCGTTGTCCTTACTGT
CGTTTTCAAAAATGTCTAAGTGTTGGAATGAAGCTAGAAGCTGTAAGGGCCGACCGAATGCGTGGAGGAA
GGAATAAGTTTGGGCCAATGTACAAGAGAGACAGGGCCCTGAAGCAACAGAAAAAAGCCCTCATCCGAGC
CAATGGACTTAAGCTAGAAGCCATGTCTCAGGTGATCCAAGCTATGCCCTCTGACCTGACCATTTCCTCT
GCAATTCAAAACATCCACTCTGCCTCCAAAGGCCTACCTCTGAACCATGCTGCCTTGCCTCCTACAGACT
ATGACAGAAGTCCCTTTGTAACATCCCCCATTAGCATGACAATGCCCCCTCACGGCAGCCTGCAAGGTTA
CCAAACATATGGCCACTTTCCTAGCCGGGCCATCAAGTCTGAGTACCCAGACCCCTATACCAGCTCACCC
GAGTCCATAATGGGCTATTCATATATGGATAGTTACCAGACGAGCTCTCCAGCAAGCATCCCACATCTGA
TACTGGAACTTTTGAAGTGTGAGCCAGATGAGCCTCAAGTCCAGGCTAAAATCATGGCCTATTTGCAGCA
AGAGCAGGCTAACCGAAGCAAGCACGAAAAGCTGAGCACCTTTGGGCTTATGTGCAAAATGGCAGATCAA
ACTCTCTTCTCCATTGTCGAGTGGGCCAGGAGTAGTATCTTCTTCAGAGAACTTAAGGTTGATGACCAAA
TGAAGCTGCTTCAGAACTGCTGGAGTGAGCTCTTAATCCTCGACCACATTTACCGACAAGTGGTACATGG
AAAGGAAGGATCCATCTTCCTGGTTACTGGGCAACAAGTGGACTATTCCATAATAGCATCACAAGCCGGA
GCCACCCTCAACAACCTCATGAGTCATGCACAGGAGTTAGTGGCAAAACTTCGTTCTCTCCAGTTTGATC
AACGAGAGTTCGTATGTCTGAAATTCTTGGTGCTCTTTAGTTTAGATGTCAAAAACCTTGAAAACTTCCA
GCTGGTAGAAGGTGTCCAGGAACAAGTCAATGCCGCCCTGCTGGACTACACAATGTGTAACTACCCGCAG
CAGACAGAGAAATTTGGACAGCTACTTCTTCGACTACCCGAAATCCGGGCCATCAGTATGCAGGCTGAAG
AATACCTCTACTACAAGCACCTGAACGGGGATGTGCCCTATAATAACCTTCTCATTGAAATGTTGCATGC
CAAAAGAGCATAAACCGGTCGGATCCCCCGGGCTGCAGGAATTCGAGCATCTTACCGCCATTTATTCCCA
TATTTGTTCTGTTTTTCTTGATTTGGGTATACATTTAAATGTTAATAAAACAAAATGGTGGGGCAATCAT
TTACATTTTTAGGGATATGTAATTACTAGTTCAGGTGTATTGCCACAAGACAAACATGTTAAGAAACTTT
CCCGTTATTTACGCTCTGTTCCTGTTAATCAACCTCTGGATTACAAAATTTGTGAAAGATTGACTGATAT
TCTTAACTATGTTGCTCCTTTTACGCTGTGTGGATATGCTGCTTTAATGCCTCTGTATCATGCTATTGCT
TCCCGTACGGCTTTCGTTTTCTCCTCCTTGTATAAATCCTGGTTGCTGTCTCTTTATGAGGAGTTGTGGC
CCGTTGTCCGTCAACGTGGCGTGGTGTGCTCTGTGTTTGCTGACGCAACCCCCACTGGCTGGGGCATTGC
CACCACCTGTCAACTCCTTTCTGGGACTTTCGCTTTCCCCCTCCCGATCGCCACGGCAGAACTCATCGCC
GCCTGCCTTGCCCGCTGCTGGACAGGGGCTAGGTTGCTGGGCACTGATAATTCCGTGGTGTTGTCGGGGA
AGCTGACGTCCTTTGCAATTCGATATCAAGCTGTACCTTCTAGATGTACAGTAAATTTAGCGCTTCTAGA
CCAATGACTTACAAGGCAGCTGTAGATCTTAGCCACTTTTTAAAAGAAAAGGGGGGACTGGAAGGGCTAA
TTCACTCCCAACGAAGACAAGATCTGCTTTTTGCTTGTACTGGGTCTCTCTGGTTAGACCAGATCTGAGC
CTGGGAGCTCTCTGGCTAACTAGGGAACCCACTGCTTAAGCCTCAATAAAGCTTGCCTTGAGTGCTTCAA
GTAGTGTGTGCCCGTCTGTTGTGTGACTCTGGTAACTAGAGATCCCTCAGACCCTTTTAGTCAGTGTGGA
AAATCTCTAGCAGTAGTAGTTCATGTCATCTTATTATTCAGTATTTATAACTTGCAAAGAAATGAATATC
AGAGAGTGAGAGGAACTTGTTTATTGCAGCTTATAATGGTTACAAATAAAGCAATAGCATCACAAATTTC
ACAAATAAAGCATTTTTTTCACTGCATTCTAGTTGTGGTTTGTCCAAACTCATCAATGTATCTTATCATG
TCTGGCTCTAGCTATCCCGCCCCTAACTCCGCCCATCCCGCCCCTAACTCCGCCCAGTTCCGCCCATTCT
CCGCCCCATGGCTGACTAATTTTTTTT
Features (pLannotate 1.2.2; 29 found; start..end, strand, type, name):
     94..112     -  promoter       T7 promoter: promoter for bacteriophage T7 RNA polymerase
    120..275     +  CDS            lacZα (fragment): LacZα fragment of β-galactosidase; lacZ fragment
    280..708     +  rep_origin     f1 ori (sequence partly withheld): f1 bacteriophage origin of replication; arrow indicates direction of (+) strand synthesis
    761..865     +  promoter       AmpR promoter: bla
    866..1726    +  CDS            AmpR: β-lactamase; bla; confers resistance to ampicillin, carbenicillin, and related antibiotics
   1897..2485    +  rep_origin     ori: high-copy-number ColE1/pMB1/pBR322/pUC origin of replication
   2668..2760    +  CDS            lacI (fragment): lac repressor; lacI; The lac repressor binds to the lac operator to inhibit transcription in E. coli. This inhibition can be relieved by adding lactose or isopropyl-β-D-thiogalactopyranoside (IPTG).
   2773..2794    +  protein_bind   CAP binding site: CAP binding activates transcription in the presence of cAMP. E. coli catabolite activator protein
   2809..2839    +  promoter       lac promoter: promoter for the E. coli lac operon
   2847..2863    +  protein_bind   lac operator: The lac repressor binds to the lac operator to inhibit transcription in E. coli. This inhibition can be relieved by adding lactose or isopropyl-β-D-thiogalactopyranoside (IPTG). lac repressor encoded by lacI
   2908..2926    +  promoter       T3 promoter: promoter for bacteriophage T3 RNA polymerase
   2954..3180    +  promoter       RSV promoter: Rous sarcoma virus enhancer/promoter
   3181..3361    +  LTR            5' LTR (truncated): truncated 5' long terminal repeat (LTR) from HIV-1
   3408..3533    +  misc_feature   HIV-1 Ψ: packaging signal of human immunodeficiency virus type 1
   3517..3880    +  CDS            HIV-1 gag (fragment): gag protein from human immunodeficiency virus 1; gag
   4026..4259    +  misc_feature   RRE: The Rev response element (RRE) of HIV-1 allows for Rev-dependent mRNA export from the nucleus to the cytoplasm.
   4636..4736    +  CDS            Rev (fragment): human immunodeficiency virus 1 (HIV-1) Rev protein; rev; enhances nuclear export of unspliced and incompletely spliced viral mRNAs
   4755..4872    +  misc_feature   cPPT/CTS: central polypurine tract and central termination sequence of HIV-1
   4906..5307    +  promoter       SFFV promoter: spleen focus-forming virus long terminal repeat (LTR) promoter
   5317..5340    +  misc_feature   MCS (fragment): pBluescript multiple cloning site
   5365..6849    +  CDS            NR5A2 (fragment): NR5A2_HUMAN - Also known as B1F, CPF, FTF. Experimental evidence at protein level: Swiss-Prot protein existence level 1. Nuclear receptor that acts as a key metabolic sensor by regulating the expression of genes involved in bile acid synthesis, cholesterol homeostasis and triglyceride synthesis. Together with the oxysterol receptors NR1H3/LXR-alpha and NR1H2/LXR-beta, acts as an essential transcriptional regulator of lipid metabolism. Plays an anti- inflammatory role during the hepatic acute phase response by acting as a corepressor: inhibits the hepatic acute phase response by preventing diss
   6860..6885    +  misc_feature   MCS (fragment): pBluescript multiple cloning site
   6885..6944    +  CDS            S (fragment): HBSAG_WHV6 - Experimental evidence at transcript level: Swiss-Prot protein existence level 2. The middle envelope protein plays an important role in the budding of the virion. It is involved in the induction of budding in a nucleocapsid independent way. In this process the majority of envelope proteins bud to form subviral lipoprotein particles of 22 nm of diameter that do not contain a nucleocapsid (By similarity). From Woodchuck hepatitis B virus (isolate w64/pWS23) (WHV).
   7076..7479    +  misc_feature   WPRE: woodchuck hepatitis virus posttranscriptional regulatory element
   7537..7596    +  CDS            nef (fragment): NEF_HV1Z2 - Experimental evidence at protein level: Swiss-Prot protein existence level 1. Extracellular Nef protein targets CD4(+) T-lymphocytes for apoptosis by interacting with CXCR4 surface receptors. From Human immunodeficiency virus type 1 group M subtype D (isolate Z2/CDC-Z34) (HIV-1).
   7598..7831    +  LTR            3' LTR (ΔU3): self-inactivating 3' long terminal repeat (LTR) from HIV-1
   7903..8024    +  polyA_signal   SV40 poly(A) signal: SV40 polyadenylation signal
   8043..8064    +  rep_origin     SV40 ori (fragment): SV40 origin of replication
   8064..73      +  rep_origin     SV40 ori (across the origin): SV40 origin of replication
