[The description below was written by a language model from this plasmid's Addgene catalogue record and pLannotate feature annotations shown in this document.]
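Description:
SFFV-NR5A2-Brd 128 is a lentiviral expression plasmid built on the SFFV-MCS backbone that carries the human nuclear receptor NR5A2 (also known as LRH-1/FTF) together with a unique identifying barcode. It is propagated in E. coli as a high-copy plasmid through a ColE1/pUC-type origin and selected with ampicillin via the β-lactamase gene. The backbone also retains an f1 origin and pBluescript-derived remnants (lacZα fragment, lac promoter/operator, T3 and T7 promoters), plus SV40 origin sequence outside the viral cassette.

The transfer cassette has a third-generation, self-inactivating layout. An RSV promoter fused to a truncated HIV-1 5' LTR drives genomic RNA production in packaging cells, followed by the Ψ packaging signal with a partial gag sequence, the Rev response element for Rev-dependent nuclear export, and the cPPT/CTS, which aids nuclear import of the viral genome. It ends in a ΔU3 3' LTR that disables LTR promoter activity after integration, followed by an SV40 polyadenylation signal. Internally, the spleen focus-forming virus promoter drives the roughly 1.5 kb NR5A2 coding sequence, cloned between flanking multiple-cloning-site fragments, and a WPRE downstream enhances transcript stability and expression.

According to the depositor, the barcode was inserted at an XbaI site after the WPRE, giving the order SFFV–transcription factor–WPRE–barcode. The barcode is not annotated as a separate feature in the table. Its position upstream of the 3' LTR should place it within the expressed transcript. No mammalian selection marker or fluorescent reporter is annotated. The plasmid belongs to a barcoded transcription factor collection for combinatorial screening in immune cell reprogramming, where the barcode identifies which factor was delivered.
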