Addgene plasmid #219095: SFFV-NR5A2-Brd 128
Purpose: Transcription factor NR5A2 with a specific barcode assigned.
Depositing lab: Filipe Pereira. Depositing organization: Center for Neuroscience and Cell Biology, University of Coimbra. Publication: A combinatorial transcription factor screening platform for immune cell reprogramming. Kurochkin I, Altman AR, Caiado I, Pertiga-Cabral D, Halitzki E, Minaeva M, Zimmermannova O, Henriques-Oliveira L, Klein D, Nair M, Oliveira D, Cajal LR, Knittel R, Feick C, Ringner M, Martin M, Cirovic B, Pires CF, Rosa FF, Sitnicka E, Theis FJ, Pereira CF. Cell Syst. 2026 Jan 21;17(1):101457. doi: 10.1016/j.cels.2025.101457. Epub 2026 Jan 14. PubMed 41539305.
Backbone
  Vector backbone: SFFV-MCS
  Backbone size w/o insert (bp): 6638
  Vector type: Lentiviral
Growth in bacteria
  Bacterial resistance: Ampicillin, 100 μg/mL
  Growth temperature: 37°C
  Growth strain: NEB Stable
  Copy number: High Copy
Gene/Insert
  Gene/Insert name: NR5A2
  Species: H. sapiens (human)
  Insert size (bp): 1488
  Entrez Gene: NR5A2 (a.k.a. B1F, B1F2, CPF, FTF, FTZ-F1, FTZ-F1beta, LRH-1, LRH1, hB1F-2)
  Promoter: The spleen focus-forming virus (SFFV) promoter
  Cloning method: Restriction Enzyme; 5′ cloning site Bsp119I (not destroyed); 3′ cloning site BstHI (not destroyed)
Terms and licenses: Academic/Nonprofit Terms; Industry Terms: Not Available to Industry
Depositor comments: Barcode sequence cloned into XbaI restriction site. Design of plasmid is as follows: SFFV-[TF sequence]-WPRE-[Barcode sequence].
How to cite: SFFV-NR5A2-Brd 128 was a gift from Filipe Pereira (Addgene plasmid # 219095 ; http://n2t.net/addgene:219095 ; RRID:Addgene_219095)
