>Addgene plasmid #219095 | SFFV-NR5A2-Brd 128 | depositor partial sequence | sequence record 427765 | TF ORF
ATGTCTTCTAATTCAGATACTGGGGATTTACAAGAGTCTTTAAAGCACGGACTTACACCTATTGTGTCTC
AATTTAAAATGGTGAATTACTCCTATGATGAAGATCTGGAAGAGCTTTGTCCCGTGTGTGGAGATAAAGT
GTCTGGGTACCATTATGGGCTCCTCACCTGTGAAAGCTGCAAGGGATTTTTTAAGCGAACAGTCCAAAAT
AATAAAAGGTACACATGTATAGAAAACCAGAACTGCCAAATTGACAAAACACAGAGAAAGCGTTGTCCTT
ACTGTCGTTTTCAAAAATGTCTAAGTGTTGGAATGAAGCTAGAAGCTGTAAGGGCCGACCGAATGCGTGG
AGGAAGGAATAAGTTTGGGCCAATGTACAAGAGAGACAGGGCCCTGAAGCAACAGAAAAAAGCCCTCATC
CGAGCCAATGGACTTAAGCTAGAAGCCATGTCTCAGGTGATCCAAGCTATGCCCTCTGACCTGACCATTT
CCTCTGCAATTCAAAACATCCACTCTGCCTCCAAAGGCCTACCTCTGAACCATGCTGCCTTGCCTCCTAC
AGACTATGACAGAAGTCCCTTTGTAACATCCCCCATTAGCATGACAATGCCCCCTCACGGCAGCCTGCAA
GGTTACCAAACATATGGCCACTTTCCTAGCCGGGCCATCAAGTCTGAGTACCCAGACCCCTATACCAGCT
CACCCGAGTCCATAATGGGCTATTCATATATGGATAGTTACCAGACGAGCTCTCCAGCAAGCATCCCACA
TCTGATACTGGAACTTTTGAAGTGTGAGCCAGATGAGCCTCAAGTCCAGGCTAAAATCATGGCCTATTTG
CAGCAAGAGCAGGCTAACCGAAGCAAGCACGAAAAGCTGAGCACCTTTGGGCTTATGTGCAAAATGGCAG
ATCAAACTCTCTTCTCCATTGTCGAGTGGGCCAGGAGTAGTATCTTCTTCAGAGAACTTAAGGTTGATGA
CCAAATGAAGCTGCTTCAGAACTGCTGGAGTGAGCTCTTAATCCTCGACCACATTTACCGACAAGTGGTA
CATGGAAAGGAAGGATCCATCTTCCTGGTTACTGGGCAACAAGTGGACTATTCCATAATAGCATCACAAG
CCGGAGCCACCCTCAACAACCTCATGAGTCATGCACAGGAGTTAGTGGCAAAACTTCGTTCTCTCCAGTT
TGATCAACGAGAGTTCGTATGTCTGAAATTCTTGGTGCTCTTTAGTTTAGATGTCAAAAACCTTGAAAAC
TTCCAGCTGGTAGAAGGTGTCCAGGAACAAGTCAATGCCGCCCTGCTGGACTACACAATGTGTAACTACC
CGCAGCAGACAGAGAAATTTGGACAGCTACTTCTTCGACTACCCGAAATCCGGGCCATCAGTATGCAGGC
TGAAGAATACCTCTACTACAAGCACCTGAACGGGGATGTGCCCTATAATAACCTTCTCATTGAAATGTTG
CATGCCAAAAGAGCATAA
