>Addgene plasmid #219095 | SFFV-NR5A2-Brd 128 | depositor partial sequence | sequence record 427766 | Barcode sequence
TGTACAGTAAATTTAGCGCT
